>Addgene plasmid #175492 | XX01CAPN2A-c001 | addgene full sequence | sequence record 353163 | Addgene NGS Result
TGGCGAATGGG
[124 nt withheld, positions 12-135]
C
[91 nt withheld, positions 137-227]
A
[49 nt withheld, positions 229-277]
CCTTTGACGTTGGAGTCCACGTTCTTT
[37 nt withheld, positions 305-341]
ACCCTATCTCGGTCTATTCTTTTGATTTATAAGGGATTTTGCCGATTTCGGCCTATTGGTTAAAAAATGA
GCTGATTTAACAAAAATTTAACGCGAATTTTAACAAAATATTAACGCTTACAATTTAGGTGGCACTTTTC
GGGGAAATGTGCGCGGAACCCCTATTTGTTTATTTTTCTAAATACATTCAAATATGTATCCGCTCATGAA
TTAATTCTTAGAAAAACTCATCGAGCATCAAATGAAACTGCAATTTATTCATATCAGGATTATCAATACC
ATATTTTTGAAAAAGCCGTTTCTGTAATGAAGGAGAAAACTCACCGAGGCAGTTCCATAGGATGGCAAGA
TCCTGGTATCGGTCTGCGATTCCGACTCGTCCAACATCAATACAACCTATTAATTTCCCCTCGTCAAAAA
TAAGGTTATCAAGTGAGAAATCACCATGAGTGACGACTGAATCCGGTGAGAATGGCAAAAGTTTATGCAT
TTCTTTCCAGACTTGTTCAACAGGCCAGCCATTACGCTCGTCATCAAAATCACTCGCATCAACCAAACCG
TTATTCATTCGTGATTGCGCCTGAGCGAGACGAAATACGCGATCGCTGTTAAAAGGACAATTACAAACAG
GAATCGAATGCAACCGGCGCAGGAACACTGCCAGCGCATCAACAATATTTTCACCTGAATCAGGATATTC
TTCTAATACCTGGAATGCTGTTTTCCCGGGGATCGCAGTGGTGAGTAACCATGCATCATCAGGAGTACGG
ATAAAATGCTTGATGGTCGGAAGAGGCATAAATTCCGTCAGCCAGTTTAGTCTGACCATCTCATCTGTAA
CATCATTGGCAACGCTACCTTTGCCATGTTTCAGAAACAACTCTGGCGCATCGGGCTTCCCATACAATCG
ATAGATTGTCGCACCTGATTGCCCGACATTATCGCGAGCCCATTTATACCCATATAAATCAGCATCCATG
TTGGAATTTAATCGCGGCCTAGAGCAAGACGTTTCCCGTTGAATATGGCTCATAACACCCCTTGTATTAC
TGTTTATGTAAGCAGACAGTTTTATTGTTCATGACCAAAATCCCTTAACGTGAGTTTTCGTTCCACTGAG
CGTCAGACCCCGTAGAAAAGATCAAAGGATCTTCTTGAGATCCTTTTTTTCTGCGCGTAATCTGCTGCTT
GCAAACAAAAAAACCACCGCTACCAGCGGTGGTTTGTTTGCCGGATCAAGAGCTACCAACTCTTTTTCCG
AAGGTAACTGGCTTCAGCAGAGCGCAGATACCAAATACTGTCCTTCTAGTGTAGCCGTAGTTAGGCCACC
ACTTCAAGAACTCTGTAGCACCGCCTACATACCTCGCTCTGCTAATCCTGTTACCAGTGGCTGCTGCCAG
TGGCGATAAGTCGTGTCTTACCGGGTTGGACTCAAGACGATAGTTACCGGATAAGGCGCAGCGGTCGGGC
TGAACGGGGGGTTCGTGCACACAGCCCAGCTTGGAGCGAACGACCTACACCGAACTGAGATACCTACAGC
GTGAGCTATGAGAAAGCGCCACGCTTCCCGAAGGGAGAAAGGCGGACAGGTATCCGGTAAGCGGCAGGGT
CGGAACAGGAGAGCGCACGAGGGAGCTTCCAGGGGGAAACGCCTGGTATCTTTATAGTCCTGTCGGGTTT
CGCCACCTCTGACTTGAGCGTCGATTTTTGTGATGCTCGTCAGGGGGGCGGAGCCTATGGAAAAACGCCA
GCAACGCGGCCTTTTTACGGTTCCTGGCCTTTTGCTGGCCTTTTGCTCACATGTTCTTTCCTGCGTTATC
CCCTGATTCTGTGGATAACCGTATTACCGCCTTTGAGTGAGCTGATACCGCTCGCCGCAGCCGAACGACC
GAGCGCAGCGAGTCAGTGAGCGAGGAAGCGGAAGAGCGCCTGATGCGGTATTTTCTCCTTACGCATCTGT
GCGGTATTTCACACCGCAATGGTGCACTCTCAGTACAATCTGCTCTGATGCCGCATAGTTAAGCCAGTAT
ACACTCCGCTATCGCTACGTGACTGGGTCATGGCTGCGCCCCGACACCCGCCAACACCCGCTGACGCGCC
CTGACGGGCTTGTCTGCTCCCGGCATCCGCTTACAGACAAGCTGTGACCGTCTCCGGGAGCTGCATGTGT
CAGAGGTTTTCACCGTCATCACCGAAACGCGCGAGGCAGCTGCGGTAAAGCTCATCAGCGTGGTCGTGAA
GCGATTCACAGATGTCTGCCTGTTCATCCGCGTCCAGCTCGTTGAGTTTCTCCAGAAGCGTTAATGTCTG
GCTTCTGATAAAGCGGGCCATGTTAAGGGCGGTTTTTTCCTGTTTGGTCACTGATGCCTCCGTGTAAGGG
GGATTTCTGTTCATGGGGGTAATGATACCGATGAAACGAGAGAGGATGCTCACGATACGGGTTACTGATG
ATGAACATGCCCGGTTACTGGAACGTTGTGAGGGTAAACAACTGGCGGTATGGATGCGGCGGGACCAGAG
AAAAATCACTCAGGGTCAATGCCAGCGCTTCGTTAATACAGATGTAGGTGTTCCACAGGGTAGCCAGCAG
CATCCTGCGATGCAGATCCGGAACATAATGGTGCAGGGCGCTGACTTCCGCGTTTCCAGACTTTACGAAA
CACGGAAACCGAAGACCATTCATGTTGTTGCTCAGGTCGCAGACGTTTTGCAGCAGCAGTCGCTTCACGT
TCGCTCGCGTATCGGTGATTCATTCTGCTAACCAGTAAGGCAACCCCGCCAGCCTAGCCGGGTCCTCAAC
GACAGGAGCACGATCATGCGCACCCGTGGGGCCGCCATGCCGGCGATAATGGCCTGCTTCTCGCCGAAAC
GTTTGGTGGCGGGACCAGTGACGAAGGCTTGAGCGAGGGCGTGCAAGATTCCGAATACCGCAAGCGACAG
GCCGATCATCGTCGCGCTCCAGCGAAAGCGGTCCTCGCCGAAAATGACCCAGAGCGCTGCCGGCACCTGT
CCTACGAGTTGCATGATAAAGAAGACAGTCATAAGTGCGGCGACGATAGTCATGCCCCGCGCCCACCGGA
AGGAGCTGACTGGGTTGAAGGCTCTCAAGGGCATCGGTCGAGATCCCGGTGCCTAATGAGTGAGCTAACT
TACATTAATTGCGTTGCGCTCACTGCCCGCTTTCCAGTCGGGAAACCTGTCGTGCCAGCTGCATTAATGA
ATCGGCCAACGCGCGGGGAGAGGCGGTTTGCGTATTGGGCGCCAGGGTGGTTTTTCTTTTCACCAGTGAG
ACGGGCAACAGCTGATTGCCCTTCACCGCCTGGCCCTGAGAGAGTTGCAGCAAGCGGTCCACGCTGGTTT
GCCCCAGCAGGCGAAAATCCTGTTTGATGGTGGTTAACGGCGGGATATAACATGAGCTGTCTTCGGTATC
GTCGTATCCCACTACCGAGATATCCGCACCAACGCGCAGCCCGGACTCGGTAATGGCGCGCATTGCGCCC
AGCGCCATCTGATCGTTGGCAACCAGCATCGCAGTGGGAACGATGCCCTCATTCAGCATTTGCATGGTTT
GTTGAAAACCGGACATGGCACTCCAGTCGCCTTCCCGTTCCGCTATCGGCTGAATTTGATTGCGAGTGAG
ATATTTATGCCAGCCAGCCAGACGCAGACGCGCCGAGACAGAACTTAATGGGCCCGCTAACAGCGCGATT
TGCTGGTGACCCAATGCGACCAGATGCTCCACGCCCAGTCGCGTACCGTCTTCATGGGAGAAAATAATAC
TGTTGATGGGTGTCTGGTCAGAGACATCAAGAAATAACGCCGGAACATTAGTGCAGGCAGCTTCCACAGC
AATGGCATCCTGGTCATCCAGCGGATAGTTAATGATCAGCCCACTGACGCGTTGCGCGAGAAGATTGTGC
ACCGCCGCTTTACAGGCTTCGACGCCGCTTCGTTCTACCATCGACACCACCACGCTGGCACCCAGTTGAT
CGGCGCGAGATTTAATCGCCGCGACAATTTGCGACGGCGCGTGCAGGGCCAGACTGGAGGTGGCAACGCC
AATCAGCAACGACTGTTTGCCCGCCAGTTGTTGTGCCACGCGGTTGGGAATGTAATTCAGCTCCGCCATC
GCCGCTTCCACTTTTTCCCGCGTTTTCGCAGAAACGTGGCTGGCCTGGTTCACCACGCGGGAAACGGTCT
GATAAGAGACACCGGCATACTCTGCGACATCGTATAACGTTACTGGTTTCACATTCACCACCCTGAATTG
ACTCTCTTCCGGGCGCTATCATGCCATACCGCGAAAGGTTTTGCGCCATTCGATGGTGTCCGGGATCTCG
ACGCTCTCCCTTATGCGACTCCTGCATTAGGAAGCAGCCCAGTAGTAGGTTGAGGCCGTTGAGCACCGCC
GCCGCAAGGAATGGTGCATGCAAGGAGATGGCGCCCAACAGTCCCCCGGCCACGGGGCCTGCCACCATAC
CCACGCCGAAACAAGCGCTCATGAGCCCGAAGTGGCGAGCCCGATCTTCCCCATCGGTGATGTCGGCGAT
ATAGGCGCCAGCAACCGCACCTGTGGCGCCGGTGATGCCGGCCACGATGCGTCCGGCGTAGAGGATCGAG
ATCTCGATCCCGCGAAATTAATACGACTCACTATAGGGGAATTGTGAGCGGATAACAATTCCCCTCTAGA
AATAATTTTGTTTAACTTTAAGAAGGAGATATACCATGGGCAGCAGCCATCATCATCATCATCACAGCAG
CGGCGAGAATCTTTATTTTCAGGGCCATATGGCTGGAATAGCGGCAAAGCTAGCTAAAGATCGTGAGGCT
GCGGAAGGTCTGGGTTCTCATGATCGTGCGATCAAATACCTGAACCAGGACTACGAAGCTTTGAGAAACG
AGTGCCTGGAAGCTGGTACATTGTTTCAGGATCCGTCCTTCCCGGCAATCCCGAGCGCGCTGGGCTTTAA
GGAGCTGGGCCCATACAGCAGCAAAACCAGAGGTATTGAATGGAAGCGCCCAACTGAAATTTGCGCTGAT
CCGCAATTTATTATTGGCGGTGCCACCCGCACCGATATCTGCCAAGGTGCGCTTGGGGATTGTTGGCTGT
TGGCAGCCATCGCAAGTTTGACCCTGAACGAGGAGATCCTGGCTCGTGTGGTGCCGCTGAACCAGTCCTT
CCAAGAAAATTACGCGGGGATATTTCACTTTCAGTTTTGGCAGTATGGCGAATGGGTTGAGGTCGTTGTG
GACGACCGGCTGCCGACGAAGGACGGTGAACTGTTATTCGTGCATTCCGCGGAGGGCTCTGAGTTCTGGT
CAGCCCTTCTGGAAAAAGCGTACGCGAAAATCAATGGCTGCTATGAGGCACTGAGCGGTGGTGCGACCAC
CGAGGGCTTCGAGGACTTCACGGGTGGCATAGCGGAGTGGTATGAACTCAAGAAGCCACCGCCTAATCTT
TTTAAGATCATCCAAAAAGCGTTACAAAAGGGCTCCCTGCTCGGGTGCAGCATTGACATCACTAGCGCGG
CGGACAGCGAAGCGATTACCTTCCAAAAGTTGGTTAAAGGTCATGCATACAGCGTCACCGGTGCTGAGGA
GGTGGAAAGCAATGGTTCTCTGCAAAAGCTGATCCGAATTCGTAATCCGTGGGGTGAAGTGGAATGGACT
GGTCGTTGGAACGATAACTGCCCGAGCTGGAACACCATTGACCCGGAAGAACGCGAGCGTTTAACCCGTC
GTCACGAAGACGGCGAGTTCTGGATGTCGTTCAGCGACTTCCTGCGTCATTATAGCCGCCTAGAGATCTG
CAACCTGACTCCGGATACCCTCACGAGCGACACCTATAAAAAATGGAAGTTGACGAAGATGGATGGCAAT
TGGCGTCGTGGCTCTACGGCCGGCGGCTGCCGTAACTACCCCAACACCTTTTGGATGAACCCGCAGTACC
TGATTAAGTTAGAAGAAGAAGACGAGGACGAAGAAGACGGCGAGTCCGGCTGCACCTTCCTGGTCGGTCT
GATCCAAAAGCACCGTCGTCGCCAGCGTAAAATGGGTGAAGACATGCACACCATCGGCTTCGGTATTTAT
GAGGTGCCGGAAGAGTTGAGTGGTCAGACCAATATTCATCTCTCTAAGAACTTCTTTTTGACGAACCGCG
CGAGAGAGCGCAGCGATACCTTCATCAATTTGCGTGAGGTCTTGAACCGCTTTAAGCTACCGCCGGGTGA
GTATATTCTGGTTCCGTCGACCTTCGAACCGAATAAAGACGGTGATTTTTGTATCCGTGTATTTTCTGAA
AAAAAGGCGGATTATCAGGCAGTTGATGACGAGATCGAGGCTAATCTGGAGGAGTTCGATATCAGCGAGG
ACGATATTGACGACGGTTTCCGCCGCCTGTTTGCACAGCTGGCGGGTGAGGATGCAGAGATTAGCGCGTT
TGAGCTGCAAACTATCCTGCGCCGTGTTCTGGCCAAACGTCAGGACATTAAATCCGATGGCTTCTCCATC
GAAACCTGTAAAATCATGGTTGACATGCTGGATAGCGATGGCAGCGGTAAGCTGGGCCTCAAAGAATTCT
ATATCCTGTGGACCAAGATTCAAAAGTACCAGAAAATCTACCGTGAAATTGATGTTGATCGCTCCGGTAC
GATGAACAGCTATGAAATGCGCAAAGCGCTGGAAGAGGCCGGCTTCAAAATGCCGTGTCAGCTTCACCAG
GTTATCGTGGCGCGTTTTGCCGATGACCAGCTGATTATCGACTTCGACAACTTTGTTCGTTGCCTGGTGC
GTTTGGAGACCCTGTTTAAAATTTTCAAGCAGTTGGACCCGGAGAACACCGGCACCATCGAGCTGGACCT
GATTAGCTGGCTGTGTTTTTCGGTGCTGGGCTCTAAGGGTGGTTACGGTTTGAACGATATTTTCGAAGCT
CAAAAAATTGAATGGCACGAGTAATAATAATTTAAGGAGATATACATGAGTCACTATTCAAACATAGAAG
CTAATGAGAGCGAAGAGGTGCGCCAGTTTAGACGTTTATTCGCCCAATTGGCGGGCGATGATATGGAAGT
CAGCGCAACCGAACTGATGAACATCCTGAATAAAGTAGTTACCCGTCATCCGGATTTGAAAACCGACGGC
TTCGGTATTGATACGTGCCGTTCTATGGTTGCTGTGATGGACAGCGATACTACGGGTAAACTGGGTTTCG
AGGAGTTCAAGTACCTGTGGAATAACATCAAACGTTGGCAGGCGATTTATAAGCAGTTCGACACCGATCG
TTCCGGCACCATCTGTTCCTCGGAACTGCCGGGTGCGTTTGAAGCGGCGGGCTTCCACTTGAACGAGCAC
CTGTATAACATGATTATCCGTCGCTACTCTGACGAAAGCGGTAATATGGATTTTGACAACTTTATCAGCT
GCCTGGTTCGTCTGGACGCTATGTTCCGCGCATTTAAGTCCCTCGACAAGGACGGCACCGGTCAGATTCA
AGTGAACATCCAAGAGTGGCTGCAGTTGACCATGTACAGCTAACTCGAGCACCACCACCACCACCACTGA
GATCCGGCTGCTAACAAAGCCCGAAAGGAAGCTGAGTTGGCTGCTGCCACCGCTGAGCAATAACTAGCAT
AACCCCTTGGGGCCTCTAAACGGGTCTTGAGGGGTTTTTTGCTGAAAGGAGGAACTATATCCGGAT
Features (pLannotate 1.2.2; 22 found; start..end, strand, type, name):
     12..440     +  rep_origin     f1 ori (sequence partly withheld): f1 bacteriophage origin of replication; arrow indicates direction of (+) strand synthesis
    493..550     +  promoter       AmpR promoter (fragment): bla
    559..1374    -  CDS            KanR: aminoglycoside phosphotransferase; aph(3')-Ia; confers resistance to kanamycin in bacteria or G418 (Geneticin®) in eukaryotes
   1496..2084    +  rep_origin     ori: high-copy-number ColE1/pMB1/pBR322/pUC origin of replication
   2270..2409    -  misc_feature   bom: basis of mobility region from pBR322
   2511..2702    -  CDS            rop: Rop protein, which maintains plasmids at low copy number; rop
   2719..3099    +  CDS            YPB1_ECOLX: Protein predicted: Swiss-Prot protein existence level 4. From Escherichia coli.
   3171..3462    -  CDS            TcR (fragment): tetracycline efflux protein; tet; confers resistance to tetracycline
   3477..3498    -  protein_bind   CAP binding site: CAP binding activates transcription in the presence of cAMP. E. coli catabolite activator protein
   3511..4593    -  CDS            lacI: lac repressor; lacI; The lac repressor binds to the lac operator to inhibit transcription in E. coli. This inhibition can be relieved by adding lactose or isopropyl-β-D-thiogalactopyranoside (IPTG).
   4594..4671    -  promoter       lacI promoter: lacI
   4679..4958    -  CDS            TcR (fragment): tetracycline efflux protein; tet; confers resistance to tetracycline
   4980..4998    +  promoter       T7 promoter: promoter for bacteriophage T7 RNA polymerase
   4999..5023    +  protein_bind   lac operator: The lac repressor binds to the lac operator to inhibit transcription in E. coli. This inhibition can be relieved by adding lactose or isopropyl-β-D-thiogalactopyranoside (IPTG). lac repressor encoded by lacI
   5038..5060    +  RBS            RBS: efficient ribosome binding site from bacteriophage T7 gene 10 (Olins and Rangwala, 1989)
   5079..5095    +  CDS            capTEV™ (fragment): composite tag for in vivo biotinylation, TEV protease cleavage, and 6xHis tagging
   5105..5125    +  CDS            capTEV™ (fragment): composite tag for in vivo biotinylation, TEV protease cleavage, and 6xHis tagging
   5130..7229    +  CDS            CAPN2: CAN2_HUMAN - Also known as CANPL2. Experimental evidence at protein level: Swiss-Prot protein existence level 1. Calcium-regulated non-lysosomal thiol-protease which catalyzes limited proteolysis of substrates involved in cytoskeletal remodeling and signal transduction. Proteolytically cleaves MYOC at 'Arg-226' (PubMed:17650508). Proteolytically cleaves CPEB3 following neuronal stimulation which abolishes CPEB3 translational repressor activity, leading to translation of CPEB3 target mRNAs (By similarity). From Homo sapiens (Human).
   7320..7871    +  CDS            CAPNS1 (fragment): CPNS1_HUMAN - Also known as CAPN4, CAPNS. Experimental evidence at protein level: Swiss-Prot protein existence level 1. Regulatory subunit of the calcium-regulated non-lysosomal thiol-protease which catalyzes limited proteolysis of substrates involved in cytoskeletal remodeling and signal transduction. From Homo sapiens (Human).
   7881..7898    +  CDS            9xHis (fragment): 9xHis affinity tag
   7908..7957    +  CDS            SET1 (fragment): solubility-enhancement tag derived from T7 phage gene 10B
   7965..8012    +  terminator     T7 terminator: transcription terminator for bacteriophage T7 RNA polymerase
