[The description below was written by a language model from this plasmid's Addgene catalogue record and pLannotate feature annotations shown in this document.]
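Description:
XX01CAPN2A-c001 is a bacterial expression plasmid built on a pET28a(+)-TEV backbone for co-producing the two subunits of human m-calpain (calpain-2) in E. coli. It carries a kanamycin resistance gene (aph(3')-Ia) and a ColE1/pMB1-type origin together with the bom and rop elements of pBR322-derived pET vectors. The catalogue lists it as high copy, although rop normally moderates copy number. An f1 origin and a lacI repressor cassette are also present. The short tetracycline-resistance fragments and the small predicted E. coli ORF flagged in the feature table are backbone remnants rather than functional parts.

The payload, cloned between NdeI and XhoI, is a codon-optimised bicistronic cassette under a T7 promoter with a lac operator and the phage T7 gene 10 ribosome binding site, ending at the T7 terminator. Transcription therefore depends on T7 RNA polymerase and is induced with IPTG in a DE3-type host; the depositor uses a BL21(DE3) derivative that supplies rare tRNAs. The first cistron encodes the entire catalytic subunit CAPN2 (M1–L700) with an N-terminal His6 tag removable by TEV protease. The record also lists a C-terminal AviTag that allows site-specific biotinylation of CAPN2; this tag is not separately annotated in the feature table. The second cistron encodes a truncated regulatory small subunit, CAPNS1 residues H86–S268, covering EF hands 1–5. A His-tag fragment annotated after CAPNS1 matches the vector's downstream tag region, but the record does not state whether it is translated. The construct is intended for recombinant production and affinity purification of the heterodimeric protease, with the biotinylation option useful for immobilisation or capture.
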