Addgene plasmid #175492: XX01CAPN2A-c001
Purpose: Protein expression in bacterial cells. Entire CDS, M1-L700 (CAPN2); EF hand 1-5, H86-S268 (CAPNS1). CAPN2 can be biotinylated. Codon optimised.
Depositing lab: Opher Gileadi. Depositing organization: University of Oxford.
Backbone
  Vector backbone: pET28a(+)-TEV
  Vector type: Bacterial Expression
Growth in bacteria
  Bacterial resistance: Kanamycin, 50 μg/mL
  Growth temperature: 37°C
  Growth strain: DH5alpha
  Copy number: High Copy
Gene/Insert
  Gene/Insert name: CAPN2 / CAPNS1 (alt name: CANP2|CANPL2|CANPml|mCANP)
  Species: H. sapiens (human)
  Entrez Gene: CAPN2 (a.k.a. CANP2, CANPL2, CANPml, mCANP)
  Tag / fusion protein: His6-TEV (N terminal on insert); AviTag (C terminal on insert)
  Cloning method: Restriction Enzyme; 5′ cloning site NdeI (not destroyed); 3′ cloning site XhoI (not destroyed)
Terms and licenses: Academic/Nonprofit Terms; Industry Terms: Not Available to Industry
Depositor comments: Bicistronic for CAPN2 and CAPNS1. Gileadi lab uses BL21(DE3)-R3-pRARE2 cells for expression.
How to cite: XX01CAPN2A-c001 was a gift from Opher Gileadi (Addgene plasmid # 175492 ; http://n2t.net/addgene:175492 ; RRID:Addgene_175492)
