>Addgene plasmid #175492 | XX01CAPN2A-c001 | depositor partial sequence | sequence record 340425 | Coding sequence (including tags)
ATGGGCAGCAGCCATCATCATCATCATCACAGCAGCGGCGAGAATCTTTATTTTCAGGGCCATATGGCTG
GAATAGCGGCAAAGCTAGCTAAAGATCGTGAGGCTGCGGAAGGTCTGGGTTCTCATGATCGTGCGATCAA
ATACCTGAACCAGGACTACGAAGCTTTGAGAAACGAGTGCCTGGAAGCTGGTACATTGTTTCAGGATCCG
TCCTTCCCGGCAATCCCGAGCGCGCTGGGCTTTAAGGAGCTGGGCCCATACAGCAGCAAAACCAGAGGTA
TTGAATGGAAGCGCCCAACTGAAATTTGCGCTGATCCGCAATTTATTATTGGCGGTGCCACCCGCACCGA
TATCTGCCAAGGTGCGCTTGGGGATTGTTGGCTGTTGGCAGCCATCGCAAGTTTGACCCTGAACGAGGAG
ATCCTGGCTCGTGTGGTGCCGCTGAACCAGTCCTTCCAAGAAAATTACGCGGGGATATTTCACTTTCAGT
TTTGGCAGTATGGCGAATGGGTTGAGGTCGTTGTGGACGACCGGCTGCCGACGAAGGACGGTGAACTGTT
ATTCGTGCATTCCGCGGAGGGCTCTGAGTTCTGGTCAGCCCTTCTGGAAAAAGCGTACGCGAAAATCAAT
GGCTGCTATGAGGCACTGAGCGGTGGTGCGACCACCGAGGGCTTCGAGGACTTCACGGGTGGCATAGCGG
AGTGGTATGAACTCAAGAAGCCACCGCCTAATCTTTTTAAGATCATCCAAAAAGCGTTACAAAAGGGCTC
CCTGCTCGGGTGCAGCATTGACATCACTAGCGCGGCGGACAGCGAAGCGATTACCTTCCAAAAGTTGGTT
AAAGGTCATGCATACAGCGTCACCGGTGCTGAGGAGGTGGAAAGCAATGGTTCTCTGCAAAAGCTGATCC
GAATTCGTAATCCGTGGGGTGAAGTGGAATGGACTGGTCGTTGGAACGATAACTGCCCGAGCTGGAACAC
CATTGACCCGGAAGAACGCGAGCGTTTAACCCGTCGTCACGAAGACGGCGAGTTCTGGATGTCGTTCAGC
GACTTCCTGCGTCATTATAGCCGCCTAGAGATCTGCAACCTGACTCCGGATACCCTCACGAGCGACACCT
ATAAAAAATGGAAGTTGACGAAGATGGATGGCAATTGGCGTCGTGGCTCTACGGCCGGCGGCTGCCGTAA
CTACCCCAACACCTTTTGGATGAACCCGCAGTACCTGATTAAGTTAGAAGAAGAAGACGAGGACGAAGAA
GACGGCGAGTCCGGCTGCACCTTCCTGGTCGGTCTGATCCAAAAGCACCGTCGTCGCCAGCGTAAAATGG
GTGAAGACATGCACACCATCGGCTTCGGTATTTATGAGGTGCCGGAAGAGTTGAGTGGTCAGACCAATAT
TCATCTCTCTAAGAACTTCTTTTTGACGAACCGCGCGAGAGAGCGCAGCGATACCTTCATCAATTTGCGT
GAGGTCTTGAACCGCTTTAAGCTACCGCCGGGTGAGTATATTCTGGTTCCGTCGACCTTCGAACCGAATA
AAGACGGTGATTTTTGTATCCGTGTATTTTCTGAAAAAAAGGCGGATTATCAGGCAGTTGATGACGAGAT
CGAGGCTAATCTGGAGGAGTTCGATATCAGCGAGGACGATATTGACGACGGTTTCCGCCGCCTGTTTGCA
CAGCTGGCGGGTGAGGATGCAGAGATTAGCGCGTTTGAGCTGCAAACTATCCTGCGCCGTGTTCTGGCCA
AACGTCAGGACATTAAATCCGATGGCTTCTCCATCGAAACCTGTAAAATCATGGTTGACATGCTGGATAG
CGATGGCAGCGGTAAGCTGGGCCTCAAAGAATTCTATATCCTGTGGACCAAGATTCAAAAGTACCAGAAA
ATCTACCGTGAAATTGATGTTGATCGCTCCGGTACGATGAACAGCTATGAAATGCGCAAAGCGCTGGAAG
AGGCCGGCTTCAAAATGCCGTGTCAGCTTCACCAGGTTATCGTGGCGCGTTTTGCCGATGACCAGCTGAT
TATCGACTTCGACAACTTTGTTCGTTGCCTGGTGCGTTTGGAGACCCTGTTTAAAATTTTCAAGCAGTTG
GACCCGGAGAACACCGGCACCATCGAGCTGGACCTGATTAGCTGGCTGTGTTTTTCGGTGCTGGGCTCTA
AGGGTGGTTACGGTTTGAACGATATTTTCGAAGCTCAAAAAATTGAATGGCACGAGTAATAATAATTTAA
GGAGATATACATGAGTCACTATTCAAACATAGAAGCTAATGAGAGCGAAGAGGTGCGCCAGTTTAGACGT
TTATTCGCCCAATTGGCGGGCGATGATATGGAAGTCAGCGCAACCGAACTGATGAACATCCTGAATAAAG
TAGTTACCCGTCATCCGGATTTGAAAACCGACGGCTTCGGTATTGATACGTGCCGTTCTATGGTTGCTGT
GATGGACAGCGATACTACGGGTAAACTGGGTTTCGAGGAGTTCAAGTACCTGTGGAATAACATCAAACGT
TGGCAGGCGATTTATAAGCAGTTCGACACCGATCGTTCCGGCACCATCTGTTCCTCGGAACTGCCGGGTG
CGTTTGAAGCGGCGGGCTTCCACTTGAACGAGCACCTGTATAACATGATTATCCGTCGCTACTCTGACGA
AAGCGGTAATATGGATTTTGACAACTTTATCAGCTGCCTGGTTCGTCTGGACGCTATGTTCCGCGCATTT
AAGTCCCTCGACAAGGACGGCACCGGTCAGATTCAAGTGAACATCCAAGAGTGGCTGCAGTTGACCATGT
ACAGCTAA
